>Addgene plasmid #35229 | yap1_L (OZ589) | depositor partial sequence | sequence record 42885 | yap1_L (OZ589) sequence 270 bps
TCTAGACCCGGGGAGCGCCCCTTCCAGTGTCGCATTTGCATGCGGAACTTTTCGAAAAAAGACCATTTGC
ATCGTCATACCCGTACTCATACCGGTGAAAAACCGTTTCAGTGTCGGATCTGTATGCGAAATTTCTCCCA
GCGTTCTGACTTGACCCGTCATCTACGTACGCACACCGGCGAGAAGCCATTCCAATGCCGAATATGCATG
CGCAACTTCAGTCAGGGTGGTACCTTGCGTCGTCACCTAAAAACCCACCTGAGGGGATCC
