>Addgene plasmid #35229 | yap1_L (OZ589) | addgene partial sequence | sequence record 44241 | OK_61
ATGATGACAAATCTAGACCCGGGGAGCGCCCCTTCCAGTGTCGCATTTGCATGCGGAACTTTTCGAAAAA
AGACCATTTGCATCGTCATACCCGTACTCATACCGGTGAAAAACCGTTTCAGTGTCGGATCTGTATGCGA
AATTTCTCCCAGCGTTCTGACTTGACCCGTCATCTACGTACGCACACCGGCGAGAAGCCATTCCAATGCC
GAATATGCATGCGCAACTTCAGTCAGGGTGGTACCTTGCGTCGTCACCTAAAAACCCACCTGAGGGGATC
CTCTGCACAGTAGTAACTAGAGACTAGAAAAAGGCCGACAAGTCCCGCTCCGCTGAAGATCCTGGCGTAA
TAGCGAAGAGGCCCGCACCGATCGCCCTTCCCAACAGTTGCGCAGCCTGAATGGCGAATGGG
[124 nt withheld, positions 413-536]
C
[91 nt withheld, positions 538-628]
A
[49 nt withheld, positions 630-678]
CCTTTGACGTTGGAGTCCACGTTCTTT
