[The description below was written by a language model from this plasmid's Addgene catalogue record.]
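Description:
yap1_L (OZ589) is a low-copy bacterial plasmid built on the MG414 backbone (about 5.5 kb without insert) and selected with kanamycin. It carries a roughly 270 bp insert encoding an engineered zinc finger array, cloned between XbaI and BamHI sites that both remain intact, so the array can be excised again. The record notes that the plasmid must be kept in a host expressing the lacIq allele of the lac repressor, which suggests lac-regulated expression of the array. However, the promoter, origin of replication and any fusion partner in the backbone are not stated. No feature table is provided.

The array was produced by the OPEN (oligomerized pool engineering) selection approach and recognises the "left" nine-base-pair half-site of a target in the zebrafish gene yap1. The plasmid does not contain any yap1 sequence itself. In a bacterial two-hybrid assay, binding to the intended half-site gave 6.5-fold activation, but the array had not been tested as a nuclease for its ability to induce mutations at the locus.

The construct is a source plasmid rather than a ready-to-use nuclease. The zinc finger coding segment has to be subcloned into a separate ZFN expression vector to create a fusion to the FokI cleavage domain. The choice of vector depends on the spacer length between the two half-sites (5 to 6 bp versus 7 bp), and some of the suggested vectors carry FokI mutations that enforce heterodimerisation. It must be paired with the complementary yap1_R (OZ590) array to form a working ZFN pair for targeted mutagenesis of yap1 in zebrafish.
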