Addgene plasmid #35229: yap1_L (OZ589)
Depositing lab: Keith Joung. Depositing organization: Massachusetts General Hospital. Publication: Rapid "open-source" engineering of customized zinc-finger nucleases for highly efficient gene modification. Maeder ML, Thibodeau-Beganny S, Osiak A, Wright DA, Anthony RM, Eichtinger M, Jiang T, Foley JE, Winfrey RJ, Townsend JA, Unger-Wallace E, Sander JD, Muller-Lerch F, Fu F, Pearlberg J, Goebel C, Dassie JP, Pruett-Miller SM, Porteus MH, Sgroi DC, Iafrate AJ, Dobbs D, McCray PB, Cathomen T, Voytas DF, Joung JK. Mol Cell. 2008 Jul 25. 31(2):294-301. 10.1016/j.molcel.2008.06.016 PubMed 18657511.
Backbone
  Vector backbone: MG414
  Backbone size w/o insert (bp): 5493
  Vector type: Zebrafish Targeting
Growth in bacteria
  Bacterial resistance: Kanamycin, 50 μg/mL
  Growth temperature: 37°C
  Growth strain: XL1 Blue
  Growth instructions: Requires a bacterial strain such as XL1 Blue, that expresses the lacIq allele of lac repressor
  Copy number: Low Copy
Gene/Insert
  Gene/Insert name: Zinc finger array targeting yap1 (alt name: yap1)
  Species: D. rerio (zebrafish)
  Insert size (bp): 270
  Entrez Gene: yap1 (a.k.a. YAP65, cb194, sb:cb194, si:ch211-181p1.5, si:dkey-3b8.3, wu:fc18c04, zYAP, zgc:158380)
  Cloning method: Restriction Enzyme; 5′ cloning site XbaI (not destroyed); 3′ cloning site BamHI (not destroyed)
  Sequencing primers: 5′ OK.61 GGGTAGTACGATGACGGAACCTGTC
Terms and licenses: Academic/Nonprofit Terms; Industry Terms: Not Available to Industry
Depositor comments: This plasmid encodes a zinc finger array targeting half of a target sequence in the zebrafish gene yap1. Please note that this plasmid does NOT contain the yap1 sequence. Users must order the complementary plasmid yap1_R (OZ590) [Addgene plasmid 35230] in order to create a zinc finger nuclease (ZFN) pair to introduce targeted mutations into this specific zebrafish gene. Users will also need to clone the zinc finger (ZF) insert of this plasmid into a zinc finger nuclease (ZFN) vector to express a FOKI fusion product. Examples of possible ZFN expression vectors that can be used are: pST1374 (Addgene plasmid 13426), pMLM290/292 (Addgene plasmids 21872 & 21873), pMLM800/802 (Addgene plasmids 27202 & 27203). The difference between pMLM800/802 and pMLM290/292 is the length of the “spacer” sequence in the full ZFN target site. If the spacer is 7 bp, scientists should use pMLM800/802. If the spacer is 5 or 6 bps, scientists should use pMLM290/292. pMLM290/292 is identical to pST1374 except that it harbors two mutations in the FokI nuclease domain (Q486E, I499L; aka the “-“ mutation see Miller et al., Nat. Biotech 2007, PMID 17603475) which confers heterodimeric behavior on these domains This zinc finger array was tested for binding activity to the sequence 5'-GCAGCTGGG-3' in a bacterial two hybrid assay, and resulted in 6.5 fold activation. However, this array has not yet been tested for activity as a zinc finger nuclease (i.e. for its ability to induce mutations at the intended locus). Scientists using this zinc finger array in a publication should notify and acknowledge NIH grant number R01 GM088040 in the publication. Other Articles: "Oligomerized pool engineering (OPEN): an 'open-source' protocol for making customized zinc-finger arrays." Maeder ML et al. (Nat Protoc. 2009 Sept 17. 4(10):1471-1501. Pubmed ID: 19798082) "Targeted mutagenesis in zebrafish using customized zinc-finger nucleases." Foley JE et al. (Nat Protoc. 2009 Dec 3. 4(12):1855-1867. Pubmed ID: 20010934)
How to cite: yap1_L (OZ589) was a gift from Keith Joung (Addgene plasmid # 35229 ; http://n2t.net/addgene:35229 ; RRID:Addgene_35229)
